>Addgene plasmid #246397 | pUC19_PHF1_KO_Puro_donor | addgene full sequence | sequence record 489758 | Addgene NGS Result
TCGCGCGTTTCGGTGATGACGGTGAAAACCTCTGACACATGCAGCTCCCGGAGACGGTCACAGCTTGTCT
GTAAGCGGATGCCGGGAGCAGACAAGCCCGTCAGGGCGCGTCAGCGGGTGTTGGCGGGTGTCGGGGCTGG
CTTAACTATGCGGCATCAGAGCAGATTGTACTGAGAGTGCACCATATGCGGTGTGAAATACCGCACAGAT
GCGTAAGGAGAAAATACCGCATCAGGCGCCATTCGCCATTCAGGCTGCGCAACTGTTGGGAAGGGCGATC
GGTGCGGGCCTCTTCGCTATTACGCCAGCTGGCGAAAGGGGGATGTGCTGCAAGGCGATTAAGTTGGGTA
ACGCCAGGGTTTTCCCAGTCACGACGTTGTAAAACGACGGCCAGTGAATTCGAGCTCTGGAAGCTGGGAA
ACTAGCAACTAGGTTTGGGGTCGGGGGGAGGGCTGTTAGTTACCGAGAGGAGAGCCAGTCACTAGAGTTG
GAAGAGGACTCAAAAAGCTGGTGATGGGTGCCCAGTGGTTTCCTATCAAGGTGTCTCAGGGATTTGGAGA
TGGGGGCACAGATACTTCATTCTTGATGGCAAAATAGGCAAAGAAAATGGGGAGGCTGGCCGGGCCCGGT
GGCTCACGCCTGTAATCCCAGCACTTTGGGAAGCTGAGGTGGGTGGATCATGAGGTCAGGAGTTCGAGAC
CAGTTTGGCCAACATGGCCAACACCTCATCTCTACTAAAAATACAAAAATTAGCCAGGCATGGTGGCATG
CGCCTGTAATCCCACCTACTTGGGAGACTGAGGCAGGAGAATTGCCTGAACCCGGGAGGTGGAGGTTGCA
GTGAGCCAAGATTGTGCCACTGCACTCTGGCCTGGGCGACAGAGCAAAACTCCATCTCAGGAAAAAAAAA
AAAAAAAGAAAAAGAAAATGGGGAAGGTTTCTCAGCATTCATAACCTTCTCCTCCCCATTTCTTTTCTGG
CTAGGCCCCCCCAGGATGCAATGGCGCAGCCCCCCCGGCTGAGCCGCTCTGGTGCCTCCTCACTTTGGGA
CCCAGCTTCTCCTGCTCCCACCTCTGGCCCCAGGCCTCGGCTTTGGGAGGGTCAAGATGTGCTGGCCAGA
TGGACTGATGGGCTGCTATACTTGGGTACCACCTTTGAACAATCAGGTACCAACTTGTTTATTGCAGCTT
ATAATGGTTACAAATAAAGCAATAGCATCACAAATTTCACAAATAAAGCATTTTTTTCACTGCATTCTAG
TTGTGGTTTGTCCAAACTCATCAATGTATCTTAAACTTGTTTATTGCAGCTTATAATGGTTACAAATAAA
GCAATAGCATCACAAATTTCACAAATAAAGCATTTTTTTCACTGCATTCTAGTTGTGGTTTGTCCAAACT
CATCAATGTATCTTAAACTTGTTTATTGCAGCTTATAATGGTTACAAATAAAGCAATAGCATCACAAATT
TCACAAATAAAGCATTTTTTTCACTGCATTCTAGTTGTGGTTTGTCCAAACTCATCAATGTATCTTAGAC
TGTGCCTTCTAGTTGCCAGCCATCTGTTGTTTGCCCCTCCCCCGTGCCTTCCTTGACCCTGGAAGGTGCC
ACTCCCACTGTCCTTTCCTAATAAAATGAGGAAATTGCATCGCATTGTCTGAGTAGGTGTCATTCTATTC
TGGGGGGTGGGGTGGGGCAGGACAGCAAGGGGGAGGATTGGGAAGAGAATAGCAGGCATGCGGCCGCGAT
ATCATAACTTCGTATAATGTATGCTATACGAAGTTATGGGGTTGGGGTTGCGCCTTTTCCAAGGCAGCCC
TGGGTTTGCGCAGGGACGCGGCTGCTCTGGGCGTGGTTCCGGGAAACGCAGCGGCGCCGACCCTGGGTCT
CGCACATTCTTCACGTCCGTTCGCAGCGTCACCCGGATCTTCGCCGCTACCCTTGTGGGCCCCCCGGCGA
CGCTTCCTGCTCCGCCCCTAAGTCGGGAAGGTTCCTTGCGGTTCGCGGCGTGCCGGACGTGACAAACGGA
AGCCGCACGTCTCACTAGTACCCTCGCAGACGGACAGCGCCAGGGAGCAATGGCAGCGCGCCGACCGCGA
TGGGCTGTGGCCAATAGCGGCTGCTCAGCAGGGCGCGCCGAGAGCAGCGGCCGGGAAGGGGCGGTGCGGG
AGGCGGGGTGTGGGGCGGTAGTGTGGGCCCTGTTCCTGCCCGCGCGGTGTTCCGCATTCTGCAAGCCTCC
GGAGCGCACGTCGGCAGTCGGCTCCCTCGTTGACCGAATCACCGACCTCTCTCCCCAGCAATTCACCATG
ACCGAGTACAAGCCCACGGTGCGCCTCGCCACCCGCGACGACGTCCCCAGGGCCGTACGCACCCTCGCCG
CCGCGTTCGCCGACTACCCCGCCACGCGCCACACCGTCGATCCGGACCGCCACATCGAGCGGGTCACCGA
GCTGCAAGAACTCTTCCTCACGCGCGTCGGGCTCGACATCGGCAAGGTGTGGGTCGCGGACGACGGCGCC
GCGGTGGCGGTCTGGACCACGCCGGAGAGCGTCGAAGCGGGGGCGGTGTTCGCCGAGATCGGCCCGCGCA
TGGCCGAGTTGAGCGGTTCCCGGCTGGCCGCGCAGCAACAGATGGAAGGCCTCCTGGCGCCGCACCGGCC
CAAGGAGCCCGCGTGGTTCCTGGCCACCGTCGGCGTCTCGCCCGACCACCAGGGCAAGGGTCTGGGCAGC
GCCGTCGTGCTCCCCGGAGTGGAGGCGGCCGAGCGCGCCGGGGTGCCCGCCTTCCTGGAGACCTCCGCGC
CCCGCAACCTCCCCTTCTACGAGCGGCTCGGCTTCACCGTCACCGCCGACGTCGAGGTGCCCGAAGGACC
GCGCACCTGGTGCATGACCCGCAAGCCCGGTGCCTGACTCGAGTCTAGACCAATTGGTTTAAACCCTGCA
GGCTGTGCCTTCTAGTTGCCAGCCATCTGTTGTTTGCCCCTCCCCCGTGCCTTCCTTGACCCTGGAAGGT
GCCACTCCCACTGTCCTTTCCTAATAAAATGAGGAAATTGCATCGCATTGTCTGAGTAGGTGTCATTCTA
TTCTGGGGGGTGGGGTGGGGCAGGACAGCAAGGGGGAGGATTGGGAAGACAATAGCAGGCATGCTGGGGA
TGCGGTGGGCTCTATGGATAACTTCGTATAATGTATGCTATACGAAGTTATCCTAGGGTAAGACCTTCTA
CCTCTGACCTTCTTCCTAGTTCCCTTATCTAATTCTGGTTCCCATTTCATCCTGTTTGCTCACCCATTCC
AGGTGGACAGTGCTAGGGAGGTGTGTCTGGTCCAGTTTGAGGATGATTCGCAGTTTCTGGTTCTATGGAA
AGACATTAGCCCTGGTAAGACTCTAGAGACCTGAGATTGCACATCCCATGGAAAACAAACCTGGCCTAGA
GGGGCAGAAAGAGACTTAAAGGCAGGCCCTGTGACACTGTGTTCTCTCACAGCTGCCCTCCCTGGAGAGG
AACTCCTCTGTTGTGTCTGTCGCTCTGAGACTGTGGTCCCTGGGAACCGGCTGGTCAGCTGTGAGAAGTG
TCGCCATGGTGAGAGGGCAGGTCACCTGAATGGTCCAGCTTGCTCTTCCCTCCAGGATGGTCTCTATATC
ACCTGTCCTGGCCTTAGTCCCCAAGCCACTGCTCTGGCCAGGCTGCTTAGCCTTATCTTAGTCCTCATCC
GCTTTCAGCCCAGGGAGAAGCAGCCATGGAAAGGGGTGGTATAACCTTTGCAGGCAGAAGATGGTTTAAA
TGCATCCTTTTCTAACCATATGACCTCGGACAAGTCCCTTAACCTCTAGGAGCCTCAGTTCCCTGACTTG
TAAAATAAGGATAATGCACCCCCTCATCAAGACCATGGTCAGGGATTAAATGAGATGGGTAAAGACTATT
CCTGTCCCAATACCAAGCACACACAGGTATGCAATAAAAGCTTGGCGTAATCATGGTCATAGCTGTTTCC
TGTGTGAAATTGTTATCCGCTCACAATTCCACACAACATACGAGCCGGAAGCATAAAGTGTAAAGCCTGG
GGTGCCTAATGAGTGAGCTAACTCACATTAATTGCGTTGCGCTCACTGCCCGCTTTCCAGTCGGGAAACC
TGTCGTGCCAGCTGCATTAATGAATCGGCCAACGCGCGGGGAGAGGCGGTTTGCGTATTGGGCGCTCTTC
CGCTTCCTCGCTCACTGACTCGCTGCGCTCGGTCGTTCGGCTGCGGCGAGCGGTATCAGCTCACTCAAAG
GCGGTAATACGGTTATCCACAGAATCAGGGGATAACGCAGGAAAGAACATGTGAGCAAAAGGCCAGCAAA
AGGCCAGGAACCGTAAAAAGGCCGCGTTGCTGGCGTTTTTCCATAGGCTCCGCCCCCCTGACGAGCATCA
CAAAAATCGACGCTCAAGTCAGAGGTGGCGAAACCCGACAGGACTATAAAGATACCAGGCGTTTCCCCCT
GGAAGCTCCCTCGTGCGCTCTCCTGTTCCGACCCTGCCGCTTACCGGATACCTGTCCGCCTTTCTCCCTT
CGGGAAGCGTGGCGCTTTCTCATAGCTCACGCTGTAGGTATCTCAGTTCGGTGTAGGTCGTTCGCTCCAA
GCTGGGCTGTGTGCACGAACCCCCCGTTCAGCCCGACCGCTGCGCCTTATCCGGTAACTATCGTCTTGAG
TCCAACCCGGTAAGACACGACTTATCGCCACTGGCAGCAGCCACTGGTAACAGGATTAGCAGAGCGAGGT
ATGTAGGCGGTGCTACAGAGTTCTTGAAGTGGTGGCCTAACTACGGCTACACTAGAAGAACAGTATTTGG
TATCTGCGCTCTGCTGAAGCCAGTTACCTTCGGAAAAAGAGTTGGTAGCTCTTGATCCGGCAAACAAACC
ACCGCTGGTAGCGGTGGTTTTTTTGTTTGCAAGCAGCAGATTACGCGCAGAAAAAAAGGATCTCAAGAAG
ATCCTTTGATCTTTTCTACGGGGTCTGACGCTCAGTGGAACGAAAACTCACGTTAAGGGATTTTGGTCAT
GAGATTATCAAAAAGGATCTTCACCTAGATCCTTTTAAATTAAAAATGAAGTTTTAAATCAATCTAAAGT
ATATATGAGTAAACTTGGTCTGACAGTTACCAATGCTTAATCAGTGAGGCACCTATCTCAGCGATCTGTC
TATTTCGTTCATCCATAGTTGCCTGACTCCCCGTCGTGTAGATAACTACGATACGGGAGGGCTTACCATC
TGGCCCCAGTGCTGCAATGATACCGCGAGACCCACGCTCACCGGCTCCAGATTTATCAGCAATAAACCAG
CCAGCCGGAAGGGCCGAGCGCAGAAGTGGTCCTGCAACTTTATCCGCCTCCATCCAGTCTATTAATTGTT
GCCGGGAAGCTAGAGTAAGTAGTTCGCCAGTTAATAGTTTGCGCAACGTTGTTGCCATTGCTACAGGCAT
CGTGGTGTCACGCTCGTCGTTTGGTATGGCTTCATTCAGCTCCGGTTCCCAACGATCAAGGCGAGTTACA
TGATCCCCCATGTTGTGCAAAAAAGCGGTTAGCTCCTTCGGTCCTCCGATCGTTGTCAGAAGTAAGTTGG
CCGCAGTGTTATCACTCATGGTTATGGCAGCACTGCATAATTCTCTTACTGTCATGCCATCCGTAAGATG
CTTTTCTGTGACTGGTGAGTACTCAACCAAGTCATTCTGAGAATAGTGTATGCGGCGACCGAGTTGCTCT
TGCCCGGCGTCAATACGGGATAATACCGCGCCACATAGCAGAACTTTAAAAGTGCTCATCATTGGAAAAC
GTTCTTCGGGGCGAAAACTCTCAAGGATCTTACCGCTGTTGAGATCCAGTTCGATGTAACCCACTCGTGC
ACCCAACTGATCTTCAGCATCTTTTACTTTCACCAGCGTTTCTGGGTGAGCAAAAACAGGAAGGCAAAAT
GCCGCAAAAAAGGGAATAAGGGCGACACGGAAATGTTGAATACTCATACTCTTCCTTTTTCAATATTATT
GAAGCATTTATCAGGGTTATTGTCTCATGAGCGGATACATATTTGAATGTATTTAGAAAAATAAACAAAT
AGGGGTTCCGCGCACATTTCCCCGAAAAGTGCCACCTGACGTCTAAGAAACCATTATTATCATGACATTA
ACCTATAAAAATAGGCGTATCACGAGGCCCTTTCGTC
Features (pLannotate 1.2.2; 23 found; start..end, strand, type, name):
    137..236     +  misc_feature   bom (fragment): basis of mobility region from pBR322
    242..399     -  CDS            lacZα (fragment): LacZα fragment of β-galactosidase; lacZ fragment
    621..713     +  CDS            NANOGNB (fragment): NANGN_HUMAN - Experimental evidence at transcript level: Swiss-Prot protein existence level 2. From Homo sapiens (Human).
    727..894     -  CDS            C9orf85 (fragment): CI085_HUMAN - Experimental evidence at protein level: Swiss-Prot protein existence level 1. From Homo sapiens (Human).
   1001..1150    +  CDS            PHF1 (fragment): PHF1_HUMAN - Also known as PCL1. Experimental evidence at protein level: Swiss-Prot protein existence level 1. Polycomb group (PcG) that specifically binds histone H3 trimethylated at 'Lys-36' (H3K36me3) and recruits the PRC2 complex. Involved in DNA damage response and is recruited at double-strand breaks (DSBs). Acts by binding to H3K36me3, a mark for transcriptional activation, and recruiting the PRC2 complex: it is however unclear whether recruitment of the PRC2 complex to H3K36me3 leads to enhance or inhibit H3K27me3 methylation mediated by the PRC2 complex. According to some reports, PRC
   1172..1293    +  polyA_signal   SV40 poly(A) signal: SV40 polyadenylation signal
   1294..1415    +  polyA_signal   SV40 poly(A) signal: SV40 polyadenylation signal
   1416..1537    +  polyA_signal   SV40 poly(A) signal: SV40 polyadenylation signal
   1540..1651    +  polyA_signal   bGH poly(A) signal: bovine growth hormone polyadenylation signal
   1754..1787    -  protein_bind   loxP: Cre-mediated recombination occurs in the 8-bp core sequence (GCATACAT). Cre recombinase
   1788..2298    +  promoter       hPGK promoter: human phosphoglycerate kinase 1 promoter
   2308..2907    +  CDS            PuroR: puromycin N-acetyltransferase; pac from Streptomyces alboniger; confers resistance to puromycin
   2943..3167    +  polyA_signal   bGH poly(A) signal: bovine growth hormone polyadenylation signal
   3168..3201    -  protein_bind   loxP: Cre-mediated recombination occurs in the 8-bp core sequence (GCATACAT). Cre recombinase
   3290..3577    +  CDS            Phf1 (fragment): PHF1_MOUSE - Also known as Plc1, Tctex-3, Tctex3. Experimental evidence at protein level: Swiss-Prot protein existence level 1. Polycomb group (PcG) that specifically binds histone H3 trimethylated at 'Lys-36' (H3K36me3) and recruits the PRC2 complex. Involved in DNA damage response and is recruited at double-strand breaks (DSBs). Acts by binding to H3K36me3, a mark for transcriptional activation, and recruiting the PRC2 complex: it is however unclear whether recruitment of the PRC2 complex to H3K36me3 leads to enhance or inhibit H3K27me3 methylation mediated by the PRC2 complex. According to
   4000..4016    -  protein_bind   lac operator: The lac repressor binds to the lac operator to inhibit transcription in E. coli. This inhibition can be relieved by adding lactose or isopropyl-β-D-thiogalactopyranoside (IPTG). lac repressor encoded by lacI
   4024..4054    -  promoter       lac promoter: promoter for the E. coli lac operon
   4069..4090    -  protein_bind   CAP binding site: CAP binding activates transcription in the presence of cAMP. E. coli catabolite activator protein
   4103..4195    -  CDS            lacI (fragment): lac repressor; lacI; The lac repressor binds to the lac operator to inhibit transcription in E. coli. This inhibition can be relieved by adding lactose or isopropyl-β-D-thiogalactopyranoside (IPTG).
   4378..4966    -  rep_origin     ori: high-copy-number ColE1/pMB1/pBR322/pUC origin of replication
   5137..5997    -  CDS            AmpR: β-lactamase; bla; confers resistance to ampicillin, carbenicillin, and related antibiotics
   5998..6102    -  promoter       AmpR promoter: bla
   6197..35      +  CDS            rop (fragment) (across the origin): Rop protein, which maintains plasmids at low copy number; rop
