[The description below was written by a language model from this plasmid's Addgene catalogue record and pLannotate feature annotations shown in this document.]
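Description:
pUC19_PHF1_KO_Puro_donor is a 6.2 kb homology-directed repair donor built by Gibson assembly in the pUC19 backbone and designed to disrupt the human PHF1 gene (also known as PCL1), which encodes a Polycomb-like protein that binds H3K36me3 and recruits the PRC2 complex. In bacteria it is maintained as a high-copy plasmid through the ColE1/pUC origin and selected with ampicillin via the β-lactamase gene. Remnants of the pUC19 lacZα region, with the lac promoter, operator and CAP site, flank the inserted cassette.

The payload is bracketed by two stretches of genomic sequence that contain PHF1 coding fragments and presumably serve as the left and right homology arms. The downstream fragment was matched by the annotation software to the mouse orthologue, and small hits to NANOGNB and C9orf85 in the upstream arm are most likely incidental similarity matches rather than intended elements. Immediately after the upstream PHF1 fragment lies a strong transcriptional stop made of three tandem SV40 polyadenylation signals followed by a bGH polyadenylation signal, which would terminate the endogenous PHF1 transcript early once integrated. Next comes a loxP-flanked selection cassette in which the human PGK promoter drives puromycin N-acetyltransferase, ending in its own bGH polyadenylation signal. This allows puromycin selection of targeted mammalian cells, and the two loxP sites share the same orientation, so Cre should be able to excise the marker afterwards.

The record does not describe the nuclease or guide RNA used to stimulate integration. The associated work concerns PRC2 subcomplexes in human stem cells and cardiac differentiation, consistent with use of this donor to generate PHF1 knockout lines.
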