Addgene plasmid #246397: pUC19_PHF1_KO_Puro_donor
Purpose: PHF1 KO donor plasmid with puromycin resistance
Depositing lab: Yicheng Long. Depositing organization: Cornell University. Publication: Distinct specificity and functions of PRC2 subcomplexes in human stem cells and cardiac differentiation. Much C, Rajkumar SM, Chen L, Cohen JM, Gade AR, Pitt GS, Long Y. Mol Cell. 2025 Aug 7:S1097-2765(25)00615-X. doi: 10.1016/j.molcel.2025.07.014. PubMed 40803325.
Backbone
  Vector backbone: pUC19
  Vector type: Mammalian Expression
  Selectable markers: Puromycin
Growth in bacteria
  Bacterial resistance: Ampicillin, 100 μg/mL
  Growth temperature: 37°C
  Growth strain: DH5alpha
  Copy number: High Copy
Gene/Insert
  Gene/Insert name: PHF1
  Species: H. sapiens (human)
  Mutation: KO
  Entrez Gene: PHF1 (a.k.a. MTF2L2, PCL1, PHF2, TDRD19C, hPHF1)
  Cloning method: Gibson Cloning
Terms and licenses: Academic/Nonprofit Terms; Industry Terms: Not Available to Industry
How to cite: pUC19_PHF1_KO_Puro_donor was a gift from Yicheng Long (Addgene plasmid # 246397 ; http://n2t.net/addgene:246397 ; RRID:Addgene_246397)
